Addgene plasmid #90332: pLKO5d.SFFV.dCas9-KRAB.P2A.BSD
Purpose: CRISPR interference
Depositing lab: Dirk Heckl. Depositing organization: Medizinische Hochschule Hannover. Publication: The non-coding RNA landscape of human hematopoiesis and leukemia. Schwarzer A, Emmrich S, Schmidt F, Beck D, Ng M, Reimer C, Adams FF, Grasedieck S, Witte D, Kabler S, Wong JWH, Shah A, Huang Y, Jammal R, Maroz A, Jongen-Lavrencic M, Schambach A, Kuchenbauer F, Pimanda JE, Reinhardt D, Heckl D, Klusmann JH. Nat Commun. 2017 Aug 9;8(1):218. doi: 10.1038/s41467-017-00212-4. PubMed 28794406.
Backbone
  Vector backbone: pLKO5d
  Total vector size (bp): 7408
  Modifications to backbone: modified pLKO.005
  Vector type: Lentiviral
  Selectable markers: Blasticidin
Growth in bacteria
  Bacterial resistance: Ampicillin, 100 μg/mL
  Growth temperature: 37°C
  Growth strain: NEB Stable
  Copy number: High Copy
Gene/Insert 1
  Gene/Insert name: dCas9
  Species: S. pyogenes
  Insert size (bp): 4500
  Tag / fusion protein: HA (N terminal on insert)
Gene/Insert 2
  Gene/Insert name: na
Gene/Insert 3
  Gene/Insert name: SFFV (alt name: Spleen Focus Forming Virus Promoter Enhancer)
  Species: H. sapiens (human)
  Insert size (bp): 450
Gene/Insert 4
  Gene/Insert name: P2A-BSD (alt name: Blasticidin-S-Deaminase)
  Species: Synthetic
  Insert size (bp): 450
Terms and licenses: Academic/Nonprofit Terms; Industry Terms: Not Available to Industry
How to cite: pLKO5d.SFFV.dCas9-KRAB.P2A.BSD was a gift from Dirk Heckl (Addgene plasmid # 90332 ; http://n2t.net/addgene:90332 ; RRID:Addgene_90332)
