[The description below was written by a language model from this plasmid's Addgene catalogue record and pLannotate feature annotations shown in this document.]
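Description:
pLKO5d.SFFV.dCas9-KRAB.P2A.BSD is a lentiviral transfer vector for CRISPR interference, built on pLKO5d, a modified pLKO.005 backbone. It is propagated in E. coli through a high-copy ColE1/pUC-type origin with ampicillin resistance, and it also carries an f1 origin. The viral framework has a third-generation, self-inactivating layout. An RSV promoter fused to a truncated HIV-1 5' LTR drives transcription of the genomic RNA in packaging cells. This is followed by the Ψ packaging signal with a gag fragment, the Rev response element for Rev-dependent nuclear export, and a cPPT/CTS. A WPRE and a ΔU3 3' LTR close the provirus, with an SV40 polyadenylation signal and SV40 origin lying downstream.

The payload is a single expression cassette driven by the spleen focus-forming virus LTR promoter, which is commonly chosen for strong expression in haematopoietic cells. It encodes an N-terminally HA-tagged, catalytically dead S. pyogenes Cas9 (annotated simply as Cas9 by the automated tool) fused at its C-terminus to the KRAB repression domain of human ZNF10. A P2A peptide links this fusion to blasticidin S deaminase, so both proteins are produced from one transcript and transduced cells can be selected with blasticidin. No U6 promoter or guide RNA scaffold is annotated, so guides would presumably be supplied from a separate vector. When directed to a promoter or other regulatory region, dCas9-KRAB silences transcription without cutting DNA.

The catalogue lists a total size of 7408 bp, whereas the sequenced record is 11,472 nt. The listed figure may describe the backbone alone, but the record does not say so. The catalogue also lists the SFFV element's species as human, although it is a viral promoter.
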