Features (pLannotate 1.2.2; 28 found; start..end, strand, type, name):
     41..158     +  misc_feature   cPPT/CTS: central polypurine tract and central termination sequence of HIV-1
    216..617     +  promoter       SFFV promoter: spleen focus-forming virus long terminal repeat (LTR) promoter
    635..662     +  CDS            3xHA (fragment): three tandem HA epitope tags
    695..4795    +  CDS            Cas9: Cas9 (Csn1) endonuclease from the Streptococcus pyogenes Type II CRISPR/Cas system generates RNA-guided double strand breaks in DNA
   4925..5110    +  CDS            KRAB: Krüppel-associated box (KRAB) transcriptional repression domain from the human zinc finger protein ZNF10 (Margolin et al., 1994)
   5189..5584    +  CDS            BSD: blasticidin S deaminase; Aspergillus terreus BSD; confers resistance to blasticidin
   5618..6206    +  misc_feature   WPRE: woodchuck hepatitis virus posttranscriptional regulatory element
   6257..6276    +  misc_feature   cPPT/CTS (fragment): central polypurine tract and central termination sequence of HIV-1
   6278..6511    +  LTR            3' LTR (ΔU3): self-inactivating 3' long terminal repeat (LTR) from HIV-1
   6589..6710    +  polyA_signal   SV40 poly(A) signal: SV40 polyadenylation signal
   6750..6885    +  rep_origin     SV40 ori: SV40 origin of replication
   6906..6924    -  promoter       T7 promoter: promoter for bacteriophage T7 RNA polymerase
   6932..7087    +  CDS            lacZα (fragment): LacZα fragment of β-galactosidase; lacZ fragment
   7092..7520    +  rep_origin     f1 ori (sequence partly withheld): f1 bacteriophage origin of replication; arrow indicates direction of (+) strand synthesis
   7573..7677    +  promoter       AmpR promoter: bla
   7678..8538    +  CDS            AmpR: β-lactamase; bla; confers resistance to ampicillin, carbenicillin, and related antibiotics
   8709..9297    +  rep_origin     ori: high-copy-number ColE1/pMB1/pBR322/pUC origin of replication
   9480..9572    +  CDS            lacI (fragment): lac repressor; lacI; The lac repressor binds to the lac operator to inhibit transcription in E. coli. This inhibition can be relieved by adding lactose or isopropyl-β-D-thiogalactopyranoside (IPTG).
   9585..9606    +  protein_bind   CAP binding site: CAP binding activates transcription in the presence of cAMP. E. coli catabolite activator protein
   9621..9651    +  promoter       lac promoter: promoter for the E. coli lac operon
   9655..9677    +  protein_bind   lac operator (fragment): The lac repressor binds to the lac operator to inhibit transcription in E. coli. This inhibition can be relieved by adding lactose or isopropyl-β-D-thiogalactopyranoside (IPTG). lac repressor encoded by lacI
   9720..9738    +  promoter       T3 promoter: promoter for bacteriophage T3 RNA polymerase
   9766..9992    +  promoter       RSV promoter: Rous sarcoma virus enhancer/promoter
   9993..10173   +  LTR            5' LTR (truncated): truncated 5' long terminal repeat (LTR) from HIV-1
  10220..10345   +  misc_feature   HIV-1 Ψ: packaging signal of human immunodeficiency virus type 1
  10329..10692   +  CDS            HIV-1 gag (fragment): gag protein from human immunodeficiency virus 1; gag
  10838..11071   +  misc_feature   RRE: The Rev response element (RRE) of HIV-1 allows for Rev-dependent mRNA export from the nucleus to the cytoplasm.
  11448..11472   +  CDS            Rev (fragment): human immunodeficiency virus 1 (HIV-1) Rev protein; rev; enhances nuclear export of unspliced and incompletely spliced viral mRNAs
>Addgene plasmid #90332 | pLKO5d.SFFV.dCas9-KRAB.P2A.BSD | depositor full sequence | sequence record 174984 | pLKO5d.SFFV.dCas9-KRAB.P2A.BSD sequence 11472 bps
AATTCTAGATCTTGAGACAAATGGCAGTATTCATCCACAATTTTAAAAGAAAAGGGGGGATTGGGGGGTA
CAGTGCAGGGGAAAGAATAGTAGACATAATAGCAACAGACATACAAACTAAAGAATTACAAAAACAAATT
ACAAAAATTCAAAATTTTCGGGTTTATTACAGGGACAGCAGAGATCCACTTTGGCGCCGGCTCGAGCGAG
CTGCAGTAACGCCATTTTGCAAGGCATGGAAAAATACCAAACCAAGAATAGAGAAGTTCAGATCAAGGGC
GGGTACATGAAAATAGCTAACGTTGGGCCAAACAGGATATCTGCGGTGAGCAGTTTCGGCCCCGGCCCGG
GGCCAAGAACAGATGGTCACCGCAGTTTCGGCCCCGGCCCGAGGCCAAGAACAGATGGTCCCCAGATATG
GCCCAACCCTCAGCAGTTTCTTAAGACCCATCAGATGTTTCCAGGCTCCCCCAAGGACCTGAAATGACCC
TGCGCCTTATTTGAATTAACCAATCAGCCTGCTTCTCGCTTCTGTTCGCGCGCTTCTGCTTCCCGAGCTC
TATAAAAGAGCTCACAACCCCTCACTCGGCGCGCCAGTCCTCCGACAGACTGAGTCGGATCCGCCACCAT
GGGCTACCCATACGATGTTCCAGATTACGCTTCGCCGAAGAAAAAGCGCAAGGTCGAAGCGTCCGACAAG
AAGTACAGCATCGGCCTGGCCATCGGCACCAACTCTGTGGGCTGGGCCGTGATCACCGACGAGTACAAGG
TGCCCAGCAAGAAATTCAAGGTGCTGGGCAACACCGACCGGCACAGCATCAAGAAGAACCTGATCGGAGC
CCTGCTGTTCGACAGCGGCGAAACAGCCGAGGCCACCCGGCTGAAGAGAACCGCCAGAAGAAGATACACC
AGACGGAAGAACCGGATCTGCTATCTGCAAGAGATCTTCAGCAACGAGATGGCCAAGGTGGACGACAGCT
TCTTCCACAGACTGGAAGAGTCCTTCCTGGTGGAAGAGGATAAGAAGCACGAGCGGCACCCCATCTTCGG
CAACATCGTGGACGAGGTGGCCTACCACGAGAAGTACCCCACCATCTACCACCTGAGAAAGAAACTGGTG
GACAGCACCGACAAGGCCGACCTGCGGCTGATCTATCTGGCCCTGGCCCACATGATCAAGTTCCGGGGCC
ACTTCCTGATCGAGGGCGACCTGAACCCCGACAACAGCGACGTGGACAAGCTGTTCATCCAGCTGGTGCA
GACCTACAACCAGCTGTTCGAGGAAAACCCCATCAACGCCAGCGGCGTGGACGCCAAGGCCATCCTGTCT
GCCAGACTGAGCAAGAGCAGACGGCTGGAAAATCTGATCGCCCAGCTGCCCGGCGAGAAGAAGAATGGCC
TGTTCGGCAACCTGATTGCCCTGAGCCTGGGCCTGACCCCCAACTTCAAGAGCAACTTCGACCTGGCCGA
GGATGCCAAACTGCAGCTGAGCAAGGACACCTACGACGACGACCTGGACAACCTGCTGGCCCAGATCGGC
GACCAGTACGCCGACCTGTTTCTGGCCGCCAAGAACCTGTCCGACGCCATCCTGCTGAGCGACATCCTGA
GAGTGAACACCGAGATCACCAAGGCCCCCCTGAGCGCCTCTATGATCAAGAGATACGACGAGCACCACCA
GGACCTGACCCTGCTGAAAGCTCTCGTGCGGCAGCAGCTGCCTGAGAAGTACAAAGAGATTTTCTTCGAC
CAGAGCAAGAACGGCTACGCCGGCTACATTGACGGCGGAGCCAGCCAGGAAGAGTTCTACAAGTTCATCA
AGCCCATCCTGGAAAAGATGGACGGCACCGAGGAACTGCTCGTGAAGCTGAACAGAGAGGACCTGCTGCG
GAAGCAGCGGACCTTCGACAACGGCAGCATCCCCCACCAGATCCACCTGGGAGAGCTGCACGCCATTCTG
CGGCGGCAGGAAGATTTTTACCCATTCCTGAAGGACAACCGGGAAAAGATCGAGAAGATCCTGACCTTCC
GCATCCCCTACTACGTGGGCCCTCTGGCCAGGGGAAACAGCAGATTCGCCTGGATGACCAGAAAGAGCGA
GGAAACCATCACCCCCTGGAACTTCGAGGAAGTGGTGGACAAGGGCGCTTCCGCCCAGAGCTTCATCGAG
CGGATGACCAACTTCGATAAGAACCTGCCCAACGAGAAGGTGCTGCCCAAGCACAGCCTGCTGTACGAGT
ACTTCACCGTGTATAACGAGCTGACCAAAGTGAAATACGTGACCGAGGGAATGAGAAAGCCCGCCTTCCT
GAGCGGCGAGCAGAAAAAGGCCATCGTGGACCTGCTGTTCAAGACCAACCGGAAAGTGACCGTGAAGCAG
CTGAAAGAGGACTACTTCAAGAAAATCGAGTGCTTCGACTCCGTGGAAATCTCCGGCGTGGAAGATCGGT
TCAACGCCTCCCTGGGCACATACCACGATCTGCTGAAAATTATCAAGGACAAGGACTTCCTGGACAATGA
GGAAAACGAGGACATTCTGGAAGATATCGTGCTGACCCTGACACTGTTTGAGGACAGAGAGATGATCGAG
GAACGGCTGAAAACCTATGCCCACCTGTTCGACGACAAAGTGATGAAGCAGCTGAAGCGGCGGAGATACA
CCGGCTGGGGCAGGCTGAGCCGGAAGCTGATCAACGGCATCCGGGACAAGCAGTCCGGCAAGACAATCCT
GGATTTCCTGAAGTCCGACGGCTTCGCCAACAGAAACTTCATGCAGCTGATCCACGACGACAGCCTGACC
TTTAAAGAGGACATCCAGAAAGCCCAGGTGTCCGGCCAGGGCGATAGCCTGCACGAGCACATTGCCAATC
TGGCCGGCAGCCCCGCCATTAAGAAGGGCATCCTGCAGACAGTGAAGGTGGTGGACGAGCTCGTGAAAGT
GATGGGCCGGCACAAGCCCGAGAACATCGTGATCGAAATGGCCAGAGAGAACCAGACCACCCAGAAGGGA
CAGAAGAACAGCCGCGAGAGAATGAAGCGGATCGAAGAGGGCATCAAAGAGCTGGGCAGCCAGATCCTGA
AAGAACACCCCGTGGAAAACACCCAGCTGCAGAACGAGAAGCTGTACCTGTACTACCTGCAGAATGGGCG
GGATATGTACGTGGACCAGGAACTGGACATCAACCGGCTGTCCGACTACGATGTGGACGCCATCGTGCCT
CAGAGCTTTCTGAAGGACGACTCCATCGACAACAAGGTGCTGACCAGAAGCGACAAGAACCGGGGCAAGA
GCGACAACGTGCCCTCCGAAGAGGTCGTGAAGAAGATGAAGAACTACTGGCGGCAGCTGCTGAACGCCAA
GCTGATTACCCAGAGAAAGTTCGACAATCTGACCAAGGCCGAGAGAGGCGGCCTGAGCGAACTGGATAAG
GCCGGCTTCATCAAGAGACAGCTGGTGGAAACCCGGCAGATCACAAAGCACGTGGCACAGATCCTGGACT
CCCGGATGAACACTAAGTACGACGAGAATGACAAGCTGATCCGGGAAGTGAAAGTGATCACCCTGAAGTC
CAAGCTGGTGTCCGATTTCCGGAAGGATTTCCAGTTTTACAAAGTGCGCGAGATCAACAACTACCACCAC
GCCCACGACGCCTACCTGAACGCCGTCGTGGGAACCGCCCTGATCAAAAAGTACCCTAAGCTGGAAAGCG
AGTTCGTGTACGGCGACTACAAGGTGTACGACGTGCGGAAGATGATCGCCAAGAGCGAGCAGGAAATCGG
CAAGGCTACCGCCAAGTACTTCTTCTACAGCAACATCATGAACTTTTTCAAGACCGAGATTACCCTGGCC
AACGGCGAGATCCGGAAGCGGCCTCTGATCGAGACAAACGGCGAAACCGGGGAGATCGTGTGGGATAAGG
GCCGGGATTTTGCCACCGTGCGGAAAGTGCTGAGCATGCCCCAAGTGAATATCGTGAAAAAGACCGAGGT
GCAGACAGGCGGCTTCAGCAAAGAGTCTATCCTGCCCAAGAGGAACAGCGATAAGCTGATCGCCAGAAAG
AAGGACTGGGACCCTAAGAAGTACGGCGGCTTCGACAGCCCCACCGTGGCCTATTCTGTGCTGGTGGTGG
CCAAAGTGGAAAAGGGCAAGTCCAAGAAACTGAAGAGTGTGAAAGAGCTGCTGGGGATCACCATCATGGA
AAGAAGCAGCTTCGAGAAGAATCCCATCGACTTTCTGGAAGCCAAGGGCTACAAAGAAGTGAAAAAGGAC
CTGATCATCAAGCTGCCTAAGTACTCCCTGTTCGAGCTGGAAAACGGCCGGAAGAGAATGCTGGCCTCTG
CCGGCGAACTGCAGAAGGGAAACGAACTGGCCCTGCCCTCCAAATATGTGAACTTCCTGTACCTGGCCAG
CCACTATGAGAAGCTGAAGGGCTCCCCCGAGGATAATGAGCAGAAACAGCTGTTTGTGGAACAGCACAAG
CACTACCTGGACGAGATCATCGAGCAGATCAGCGAGTTCTCCAAGAGAGTGATCCTGGCCGACGCTAATC
TGGACAAAGTGCTGTCCGCCTACAACAAGCACCGGGATAAGCCCATCAGAGAGCAGGCCGAGAATATCAT
CCACCTGTTTACCCTGACCAATCTGGGAGCCCCTGCCGCCTTCAAGTACTTTGACACCACCATCGACCGG
AAGAGGTACACCAGCACCAAAGAGGTGCTGGACGCCACCCTGATCCACCAGAGCATCACCGGCCTGTACG
AGACACGGATCGACCTGTCTCAGCTGGGAGGCGACAAGCGTCCTGCTGCTACTAAGAAAGCTGGTCAAGC
TAAGAAAAAGAAAGCTAGAGGCTCTCCCAAGAAAAAGAGAAAGGTTGAAGGCGGAGGCGGTGGCATGGAT
GCTAAGTCACTAACTGCCTGGTCCCGGACACTGGTGACCTTCAAGGATGTATTTGTGGACTTCACCAGGG
AGGAGTGGAAGCTGCTGGACACTGCTCAGCAGATCGTGTACAGAAATGTGATGCTGGAGAACTATAAGAA
CCTGGTTTCCTTGGGTTATCAGCTTACTAAGCCAGATGTGATCCTCCGGTTGGAGAAGGGAGAAGAGCCC
GGCGGAGCTAGCGGCAGCGGCGCCACCAACTTCAGCCTGCTGAAGCAGGCCGGCGACGTGGAGGAGAACC
CCGGCCCCATGGCCAAGCCTTTGTCTCAAGAAGAATCCACCCTCATTGAAAGAGCAACGGCTACAATCAA
CAGCATCCCCATCTCTGAAGACTACAGCGTCGCCAGCGCAGCTCTCTCTAGCGACGGCCGCATCTTCACT
GGTGTCAATGTATATCATTTTACTGGGGGACCTTGTGCAGAACTCGTGGTGCTGGGCACTGCTGCTGCTG
CGGCAGCTGGCAACCTGACTTGTATCGTCGCGATCGGAAATGAGAACAGGGGCATCTTGAGCCCCTGCGG
ACGGTGCCGACAGGTGCTTCTCGATCTGCATCCTGGGATCAAAGCCATAGTGAAGGACAGTGATGGACAG
CCGACGGCAGTTGGGATTCGTGAATTGCTGCCCTCTGGTTATGTGTGGGAGGGCCTGCAGCTGCAGTAGT
AAACGCGTTAAGTCGACAATCAACCTCTGGATTACAAAATTTGTGAAAGATTGACTGGTATTCTTAACTA
TGTTGCTCCTTTTACGCTATGTGGATACGCTGCTTTAATGCCTTTGTATCATGCTATTGCTTCCCGTATG
GCTTTCATTTTCTCCTCCTTGTATAAATCCTGGTTGCTGTCTCTTTATGAGGAGTTGTGGCCCGTTGTCA
GGCAACGTGGCGTGGTGTGCACTGTGTTTGCTGACGCAACCCCCACTGGTTGGGGCATTGCCACCACCTG
TCAGCTCCTTTCCGGGACTTTCGCTTTCCCCCTCCCTATTGCCACGGCGGAACTCATCGCCGCCTGCCTT
GCCCGCTGCTGGACAGGGGCTCGGCTGTTGGGCACTGACAATTCCGTGGTGTTGTCGGGGAAATCATCGT
CCTTTCCTTGGCTGCTCGCCTGTGTTGCCACCTGGATTCTGCGCGGGACGTCCTTCTGCTACGTCCCTTC
GGCCCTCAATCCAGCGGACCTTCCTTCCCGCGGCCTGCTGCCGGCTCTGCGGCCTCTTCCGCGTCTTCGC
CTTCGCCCTCAGACGAGTCGGATCTCCCTTTGGGCCGCCTCCCCGCGTCGACTTTAAGACCAATGACTTA
CAAGGCAGCTGTAGATCTTAGCCACTTTTTAAAAGAAAAGGGGGGACTGGAAGGGCTAATTCACTCCCAA
CGAAGACAAGATCTGCTTTTTGCTTGTACTGGGTCTCTCTGGTTAGACCAGATCTGAGCCTGGGAGCTCT
CTGGCTAACTAGGGAACCCACTGCTTAAGCCTCAATAAAGCTTGCCTTGAGTGCTTCAAGTAGTGTGTGC
CCGTCTGTTGTGTGACTCTGGTAACTAGAGATCCCTCAGACCCTTTTAGTCAGTGTGGAAAATCTCTAGC
AGTACGTATAGTAGTTCATGTCATCTTATTATTCAGTATTTATAACTTGCAAAGAAATGAATATCAGAGA
GTGAGAGGAACTTGTTTATTGCAGCTTATAATGGTTACAAATAAAGCAATAGCATCACAAATTTCACAAA
TAAAGCATTTTTTTCACTGCATTCTAGTTGTGGTTTGTCCAAACTCATCAATGTATCTTATCATGTCTGG
CTCTAGCTATCCCGCCCCTAACTCCGCCCATCCCGCCCCTAACTCCGCCCAGTTCCGCCCATTCTCCGCC
CCATGGCTGACTAATTTTTTTTATTTATGCAGAGGCCGAGGCCGCCTCGGCCTCTGAGCTATTCCAGAAG
TAGTGAGGAGGCTTTTTTGGAGGCCTAGGGACGTACCCAATTCGCCCTATAGTGAGTCGTATTACGCGCG
CTCACTGGCCGTCGTTTTACAACGTCGTGACTGGGAAAACCCTGGCGTTACCCAACTTAATCGCCTTGCA
GCACATCCCCCTTTCGCCAGCTGGCGTAATAGCGAAGAGGCCCGCACCGATCGCCCTTCCCAACAGTTGC
GCAGCCTGAATGGCGAATGGG
[124 nt withheld, positions 7092-7215]
C
[91 nt withheld, positions 7217-7307]
A
[49 nt withheld, positions 7309-7357]
CCTTTGACGTTGGAGTCCACGTTCTTT
[37 nt withheld, positions 7385-7421]
ACCCTATCTCGGTCTATTCTTTTGATTTATAAGGGATTTTGCCGATTTCGGCCTATTGGTTAAAAAATGA
GCTGATTTAACAAAAATTTAACGCGAATTTTAACAAAATATTAACGCTTACAATTTAGGTGGCACTTTTC
GGGGAAATGTGCGCGGAACCCCTATTTGTTTATTTTTCTAAATACATTCAAATATGTATCCGCTCATGAG
ACAATAACCCTGATAAATGCTTCAATAATATTGAAAAAGGAAGAGTATGAGTATTCAACATTTCCGTGTC
GCCCTTATTCCCTTTTTTGCGGCATTTTGCCTTCCTGTTTTTGCTCACCCAGAAACGCTGGTGAAAGTAA
AAGATGCTGAAGATCAGTTGGGTGCACGAGTGGGTTACATCGAACTGGATCTCAACAGCGGTAAGATCCT
TGAGAGTTTTCGCCCCGAAGAACGTTTTCCAATGATGAGCACTTTTAAAGTTCTGCTATGTGGCGCGGTA
TTATCCCGTATTGACGCCGGGCAAGAGCAACTCGGTCGCCGCATACACTATTCTCAGAATGACTTGGTTG
AGTACTCACCAGTCACAGAAAAGCATCTTACGGATGGCATGACAGTAAGAGAATTATGCAGTGCTGCCAT
AACCATGAGTGATAACACTGCGGCCAACTTACTTCTGACAACGATCGGAGGACCGAAGGAGCTAACCGCT
TTTTTGCACAACATGGGGGATCATGTAACTCGCCTTGATCGTTGGGAACCGGAGCTGAATGAAGCCATAC
CAAACGACGAGCGTGACACCACGATGCCTGTAGCAATGGCAACAACGTTGCGCAAACTATTAACTGGCGA
ACTACTTACTCTAGCTTCCCGGCAACAATTAATAGACTGGATGGAGGCGGATAAAGTTGCAGGACCACTT
CTGCGCTCGGCCCTTCCGGCTGGCTGGTTTATTGCTGATAAATCTGGAGCCGGTGAGCGTGGGTCTCGCG
GTATCATTGCAGCACTGGGGCCAGATGGTAAGCCCTCCCGTATCGTAGTTATCTACACGACGGGGAGTCA
GGCAACTATGGATGAACGAAATAGACAGATCGCTGAGATAGGTGCCTCACTGATTAAGCATTGGTAACTG
TCAGACCAAGTTTACTCATATATACTTTAGATTGATTTAAAACTTCATTTTTAATTTAAAAGGATCTAGG
TGAAGATCCTTTTTGATAATCTCATGACCAAAATCCCTTAACGTGAGTTTTCGTTCCACTGAGCGTCAGA
CCCCGTAGAAAAGATCAAAGGATCTTCTTGAGATCCTTTTTTTCTGCGCGTAATCTGCTGCTTGCAAACA
AAAAAACCACCGCTACCAGCGGTGGTTTGTTTGCCGGATCAAGAGCTACCAACTCTTTTTCCGAAGGTAA
CTGGCTTCAGCAGAGCGCAGATACCAAATACTGTTCTTCTAGTGTAGCCGTAGTTAGGCCACCACTTCAA
GAACTCTGTAGCACCGCCTACATACCTCGCTCTGCTAATCCTGTTACCAGTGGCTGCTGCCAGTGGCGAT
AAGTCGTGTCTTACCGGGTTGGACTCAAGACGATAGTTACCGGATAAGGCGCAGCGGTCGGGCTGAACGG
GGGGTTCGTGCACACAGCCCAGCTTGGAGCGAACGACCTACACCGAACTGAGATACCTACAGCGTGAGCT
ATGAGAAAGCGCCACGCTTCCCGAAGGGAGAAAGGCGGACAGGTATCCGGTAAGCGGCAGGGTCGGAACA
GGAGAGCGCACGAGGGAGCTTCCAGGGGGAAACGCCTGGTATCTTTATAGTCCTGTCGGGTTTCGCCACC
TCTGACTTGAGCGTCGATTTTTGTGATGCTCGTCAGGGGGGCGGAGCCTATGGAAAAACGCCAGCAACGC
GGCCTTTTTACGGTTCCTGGCCTTTTGCTGGCCTTTTGCTCACATGTTCTTTCCTGCGTTATCCCCTGAT
TCTGTGGATAACCGTATTACCGCCTTTGAGTGAGCTGATACCGCTCGCCGCAGCCGAACGACCGAGCGCA
GCGAGTCAGTGAGCGAGGAAGCGGAAGAGCGCCCAATACGCAAACCGCCTCTCCCCGCGCGTTGGCCGAT
TCATTAATGCAGCTGGCACGACAGGTTTCCCGACTGGAAAGCGGGCAGTGAGCGCAACGCAATTAATGTG
AGTTAGCTCACTCATTAGGCACCCCAGGCTTTACACTTTATGCTTCCGGCTCGTATGTTGTGTGGAATTG
TGAGCGGATAACAATTTCACACAGGAAACAGCTATGACCATGATTACGCCAAGCGCGCAATTAACCCTCA
CTAAAGGGAACAAAAGCTGGAGCTGCAAGCTTAATGTAGTCTTATGCAATACTCTTGTAGTCTTGCAACA
TGGTAACGATGAGTTAGCAACATGCCTTACAAGGAGAGAAAAAGCACCGTGCATGCCGATTGGTGGAAGT
AAGGTGGTACGATCGTGCCTTATTAGGAAGGCAACAGACGGGTCTGACATGGATTGGACGAACCACTGAA
TTGCCGCATTGCAGAGATATTGTATTTAAGTGCCTAGCTCGATACATAAACGGGTCTCTCTGGTTAGACC
AGATCTGAGCCTGGGAGCTCTCTGGCTAACTAGGGAACCCACTGCTTAAGCCTCAATAAAGCTTGCCTTG
AGTGCTTCAAGTAGTGTGTGCCCGTCTGTTGTGTGACTCTGGTAACTAGAGATCCCTCAGACCCTTTTAG
TCAGTGTGGAAAATCTCTAGCAGTGGCGCCCGAACAGGGACTTGAAAGCGAAAGGGAAACCAGAGGAGCT
CTCTCGACGCAGGACTCGGCTTGCTGAAGCGCGCACGGCAAGAGGCGAGGGGCGGCGACTGGTGAGTACG
CCAAAAATTTTGACTAGCGGAGGCTAGAAGGAGAGAGATGGGTGCGAGAGCGTCAGTATTAAGCGGGGGA
GAATTAGATCGCGATGGGAAAAAATTCGGTTAAGGCCAGGGGGAAAGAAAAAATATAAATTAAAACATAT
AGTATGGGCAAGCAGGGAGCTAGAACGATTCGCAGTTAATCCTGGCCTGTTAGAAACATCAGAAGGCTGT
AGACAAATACTGGGACAGCTACAACCATCCCTTCAGACAGGATCAGAAGAACTTAGATCATTATATAATA
CAGTAGCAACCCTCTATTGTGTGCATCAAAGGATAGAGATAAAAGACACCAAGGAAGCTTTAGACAAGAT
AGAGGAAGAGCAAAACAAAAGTAAGACCACCGCACAGCAAGCGGCCGCTGATCTTCAGACCTGGAGGAGG
AGATATGAGGGACAATTGGAGAAGTGAATTATATAAATATAAAGTAGTAAAAATTGAACCATTAGGAGTA
GCACCCACCAAGGCAAAGAGAAGAGTGGTGCAGAGAGAAAAAAGAGCAGTGGGAATAGGAGCTTTGTTCC
TTGGGTTCTTGGGAGCAGCAGGAAGCACTATGGGCGCAGCGTCAATGACGCTGACGGTACAGGCCAGACA
ATTATTGTCTGGTATAGTGCAGCAGCAGAACAATTTGCTGAGGGCTATTGAGGCGCAACAGCATCTGTTG
CAACTCACAGTCTGGGGCATCAAGCAGCTCCAGGCAAGAATCCTGGCTGTGGAAAGATACCTAAAGGATC
AACAGCTCCTGGGGATTTGGGGTTGCTCTGGAAAACTCATTTGCACCACTGCTGTGCCTTGGAATGCTAG
TTGGAGTAATAAATCTCTGGAACAGATTTGGAATCACACGACCTGGATGGAGTGGGACAGAGAAATTAAC
AATTACACAAGCTTAATACACTCCTTAATTGAAGAATCGCAAAACCAGCAAGAAAAGAATGAACAAGAAT
TATTGGAATTAGATAAATGGGCAAGTTTGTGGAATTGGTTTAACATAACAAATTGGCTGTGGTATATAAA
ATTATTCATAATGATAGTAGGAGGCTTGGTAGGTTTAAGAATAGTTTTTGCTGTACTTTCTATAGTGAAT
AGAGTTAGGCAGGGATATTCACCATTATCGTTTCAGACCCACCTCCCAACCCCGAGGGGAC
