Features (pLannotate 1.2.2; 28 found; start..end, strand, type, name):
     41..158     +  misc_feature   cPPT/CTS: central polypurine tract and central termination sequence of HIV-1
    216..617     +  promoter       SFFV promoter: spleen focus-forming virus long terminal repeat (LTR) promoter
    635..662     +  CDS            3xHA (fragment): three tandem HA epitope tags
    695..4795    +  CDS            Cas9: Cas9 (Csn1) endonuclease from the Streptococcus pyogenes Type II CRISPR/Cas system generates RNA-guided double strand breaks in DNA
   4925..5110    +  CDS            KRAB: Krüppel-associated box (KRAB) transcriptional repression domain from the human zinc finger protein ZNF10 (Margolin et al., 1994)
   5189..5584    +  CDS            BSD: blasticidin S deaminase; Aspergillus terreus BSD; confers resistance to blasticidin
   5618..6206    +  misc_feature   WPRE: woodchuck hepatitis virus posttranscriptional regulatory element
   6257..6276    +  misc_feature   cPPT/CTS (fragment): central polypurine tract and central termination sequence of HIV-1
   6278..6511    +  LTR            3' LTR (ΔU3): self-inactivating 3' long terminal repeat (LTR) from HIV-1
   6589..6710    +  polyA_signal   SV40 poly(A) signal: SV40 polyadenylation signal
   6750..6885    +  rep_origin     SV40 ori: SV40 origin of replication
   6906..6924    -  promoter       T7 promoter: promoter for bacteriophage T7 RNA polymerase
   6932..7087    +  CDS            lacZα (fragment): LacZα fragment of β-galactosidase; lacZ fragment
   7092..7520    +  rep_origin     f1 ori (sequence partly withheld): f1 bacteriophage origin of replication; arrow indicates direction of (+) strand synthesis
   7573..7677    +  promoter       AmpR promoter: bla
   7678..8538    +  CDS            AmpR: β-lactamase; bla; confers resistance to ampicillin, carbenicillin, and related antibiotics
   8709..9297    +  rep_origin     ori: high-copy-number ColE1/pMB1/pBR322/pUC origin of replication
   9480..9572    +  CDS            lacI (fragment): lac repressor; lacI; The lac repressor binds to the lac operator to inhibit transcription in E. coli. This inhibition can be relieved by adding lactose or isopropyl-β-D-thiogalactopyranoside (IPTG).
   9585..9606    +  protein_bind   CAP binding site: CAP binding activates transcription in the presence of cAMP. E. coli catabolite activator protein
   9621..9651    +  promoter       lac promoter: promoter for the E. coli lac operon
   9655..9677    +  protein_bind   lac operator (fragment): The lac repressor binds to the lac operator to inhibit transcription in E. coli. This inhibition can be relieved by adding lactose or isopropyl-β-D-thiogalactopyranoside (IPTG). lac repressor encoded by lacI
   9720..9738    +  promoter       T3 promoter: promoter for bacteriophage T3 RNA polymerase
   9766..9992    +  promoter       RSV promoter: Rous sarcoma virus enhancer/promoter
   9993..10173   +  LTR            5' LTR (truncated): truncated 5' long terminal repeat (LTR) from HIV-1
  10220..10345   +  misc_feature   HIV-1 Ψ: packaging signal of human immunodeficiency virus type 1
  10329..10692   +  CDS            HIV-1 gag (fragment): gag protein from human immunodeficiency virus 1; gag
  10838..11071   +  misc_feature   RRE: The Rev response element (RRE) of HIV-1 allows for Rev-dependent mRNA export from the nucleus to the cytoplasm.
  11448..11472   +  CDS            Rev (fragment): human immunodeficiency virus 1 (HIV-1) Rev protein; rev; enhances nuclear export of unspliced and incompletely spliced viral mRNAs
>Addgene plasmid #90332 | pLKO5d.SFFV.dCas9-KRAB.P2A.BSD | addgene full sequence | sequence record 181634 | Addgene NGS Result
AATTCTAGATCTTGAGACAAATGGCAGTATTCATCCACAATTTTAAAAGAAAAGGGGGGATTGGGGGGTA
CAGTGCAGGGGAAAGAATAGTAGACATAATAGCAACAGACATACAAACTAAAGAATTACAAAAACAAATT
ACAAAAATTCAAAATTTTCGGGTTTATTACAGGGACAGCAGAGATCCACTTTGGCGCCGGCTCGAGCGAG
CTGCAGTAACGCCATTTTGCAAGGCATGGAAAAATACCAAACCAAGAATAGAGAAGTTCAGATCAAGGGC
GGGTACATGAAAATAGCTAACGTTGGGCCAAACAGGATATCTGCGGTGAGCAGTTTCGGCCCCGGCCCGG
GGCCAAGAACAGATGGTCACCGCAGTTTCGGCCCCGGCCCGAGGCCAAGAACAGATGGTCCCCAGATATG
GCCCAACCCTCAGCAGTTTCTTAAGACCCATCAGATGTTTCCAGGCTCCCCCAAGGACCTGAAATGACCC
TGCGCCTTATTTGAATTAACCAATCAGCCTGCTTCTCGCTTCTGTTCGCGCGCTTCTGCTTCCCGAGCTC
TATAAAAGAGCTCACAACCCCTCACTCGGCGCGCCAGTCCTCCGACAGACTGAGTCGGATCCGCCACCAT
GGGCTACCCATACGATGTTCCAGATTACGCTTCGCCGAAGAAAAAGCGCAAGGTCGAAGCGTCCGACAAG
AAGTACAGCATCGGCCTGGCCATCGGCACCAACTCTGTGGGCTGGGCCGTGATCACCGACGAGTACAAGG
TGCCCAGCAAGAAATTCAAGGTGCTGGGCAACACCGACCGGCACAGCATCAAGAAGAACCTGATCGGAGC
CCTGCTGTTCGACAGCGGCGAAACAGCCGAGGCCACCCGGCTGAAGAGAACCGCCAGAAGAAGATACACC
AGACGGAAGAACCGGATCTGCTATCTGCAAGAGATCTTCAGCAACGAGATGGCCAAGGTGGACGACAGCT
TCTTCCACAGACTGGAAGAGTCCTTCCTGGTGGAAGAGGATAAGAAGCACGAGCGGCACCCCATCTTCGG
CAACATCGTGGACGAGGTGGCCTACCACGAGAAGTACCCCACCATCTACCACCTGAGAAAGAAACTGGTG
GACAGCACCGACAAGGCCGACCTGCGGCTGATCTATCTGGCCCTGGCCCACATGATCAAGTTCCGGGGCC
ACTTCCTGATCGAGGGCGACCTGAACCCCGACAACAGCGACGTGGACAAGCTGTTCATCCAGCTGGTGCA
GACCTACAACCAGCTGTTCGAGGAAAACCCCATCAACGCCAGCGGCGTGGACGCCAAGGCCATCCTGTCT
GCCAGACTGAGCAAGAGCAGACGGCTGGAAAATCTGATCGCCCAGCTGCCCGGCGAGAAGAAGAATGGCC
TGTTCGGCAACCTGATTGCCCTGAGCCTGGGCCTGACCCCCAACTTCAAGAGCAACTTCGACCTGGCCGA
GGATGCCAAACTGCAGCTGAGCAAGGACACCTACGACGACGACCTGGACAACCTGCTGGCCCAGATCGGC
GACCAGTACGCCGACCTGTTTCTGGCCGCCAAGAACCTGTCCGACGCCATCCTGCTGAGCGACATCCTGA
GAGTGAACACCGAGATCACCAAGGCCCCCCTGAGCGCCTCTATGATCAAGAGATACGACGAGCACCACCA
GGACCTGACCCTGCTGAAAGCTCTCGTGCGGCAGCAGCTGCCTGAGAAGTACAAAGAGATTTTCTTCGAC
CAGAGCAAGAACGGCTACGCCGGCTACATTGACGGCGGAGCCAGCCAGGAAGAGTTCTACAAGTTCATCA
AGCCCATCCTGGAAAAGATGGACGGCACCGAGGAACTGCTCGTGAAGCTGAACAGAGAGGACCTGCTGCG
GAAGCAGCGGACCTTCGACAACGGCAGCATCCCCCACCAGATCCACCTGGGAGAGCTGCACGCCATTCTG
CGGCGGCAGGAAGATTTTTACCCATTCCTGAAGGACAACCGGGAAAAGATCGAGAAGATCCTGACCTTCC
GCATCCCCTACTACGTGGGCCCTCTGGCCAGGGGAAACAGCAGATTCGCCTGGATGACCAGAAAGAGCGA
GGAAACCATCACCCCCTGGAACTTCGAGGAAGTGGTGGACAAGGGCGCTTCCGCCCAGAGCTTCATCGAG
CGGATGACCAACTTCGATAAGAACCTGCCCAACGAGAAGGTGCTGCCCAAGCACAGCCTGCTGTACGAGT
ACTTCACCGTGTATAACGAGCTGACCAAAGTGAAATACGTGACCGAGGGAATGAGAAAGCCCGCCTTCCT
GAGCGGCGAGCAGAAAAAGGCCATCGTGGACCTGCTGTTCAAGACCAACCGGAAAGTGACCGTGAAGCAG
CTGAAAGAGGACTACTTCAAGAAAATCGAGTGCTTCGACTCCGTGGAAATCTCCGGCGTGGAAGATCGGT
TCAACGCCTCCCTGGGCACATACCACGATCTGCTGAAAATTATCAAGGACAAGGACTTCCTGGACAATGA
GGAAAACGAGGACATTCTGGAAGATATCGTGCTGACCCTGACACTGTTTGAGGACAGAGAGATGATCGAG
GAACGGCTGAAAACCTATGCCCACCTGTTCGACGACAAAGTGATGAAGCAGCTGAAGCGGCGGAGATACA
CCGGCTGGGGCAGGCTGAGCCGGAAGCTGATCAACGGCATCCGGGACAAGCAGTCCGGCAAGACAATCCT
GGATTTCCTGAAGTCCGACGGCTTCGCCAACAGAAACTTCATGCAGCTGATCCACGACGACAGCCTGACC
TTTAAAGAGGACATCCAGAAAGCCCAGGTGTCCGGCCAGGGCGATAGCCTGCACGAGCACATTGCCAATC
TGGCCGGCAGCCCCGCCATTAAGAAGGGCATCCTGCAGACAGTGAAGGTGGTGGACGAGCTCGTGAAAGT
GATGGGCCGGCACAAGCCCGAGAACATCGTGATCGAAATGGCCAGAGAGAACCAGACCACCCAGAAGGGA
CAGAAGAACAGCCGCGAGAGAATGAAGCGGATCGAAGAGGGCATCAAAGAGCTGGGCAGCCAGATCCTGA
AAGAACACCCCGTGGAAAACACCCAGCTGCAGAACGAGAAGCTGTACCTGTACTACCTGCAGAATGGGCG
GGATATGTACGTGGACCAGGAACTGGACATCAACCGGCTGTCCGACTACGATGTGGACGCCATCGTGCCT
CAGAGCTTTCTGAAGGACGACTCCATCGACAACAAGGTGCTGACCAGAAGCGACAAGAACCGGGGCAAGA
GCGACAACGTGCCCTCCGAAGAGGTCGTGAAGAAGATGAAGAACTACTGGCGGCAGCTGCTGAACGCCAA
GCTGATTACCCAGAGAAAGTTCGACAATCTGACCAAGGCCGAGAGAGGCGGCCTGAGCGAACTGGATAAG
GCCGGCTTCATCAAGAGACAGCTGGTGGAAACCCGGCAGATCACAAAGCACGTGGCACAGATCCTGGACT
CCCGGATGAACACTAAGTACGACGAGAATGACAAGCTGATCCGGGAAGTGAAAGTGATCACCCTGAAGTC
CAAGCTGGTGTCCGATTTCCGGAAGGATTTCCAGTTTTACAAAGTGCGCGAGATCAACAACTACCACCAC
GCCCACGACGCCTACCTGAACGCCGTCGTGGGAACCGCCCTGATCAAAAAGTACCCTAAGCTGGAAAGCG
AGTTCGTGTACGGCGACTACAAGGTGTACGACGTGCGGAAGATGATCGCCAAGAGCGAGCAGGAAATCGG
CAAGGCTACCGCCAAGTACTTCTTCTACAGCAACATCATGAACTTTTTCAAGACCGAGATTACCCTGGCC
AACGGCGAGATCCGGAAGCGGCCTCTGATCGAGACAAACGGCGAAACCGGGGAGATCGTGTGGGATAAGG
GCCGGGATTTTGCCACCGTGCGGAAAGTGCTGAGCATGCCCCAAGTGAATATCGTGAAAAAGACCGAGGT
GCAGACAGGCGGCTTCAGCAAAGAGTCTATCCTGCCCAAGAGGAACAGCGATAAGCTGATCGCCAGAAAG
AAGGACTGGGACCCTAAGAAGTACGGCGGCTTCGACAGCCCCACCGTGGCCTATTCTGTACTGGTGGTGG
CCAAAGTGGAAAAGGGCAAGTCCAAGAAACTGAAGAGTGTGAAAGAGCTGCTGGGGATCACCATCATGGA
AAGAAGCAGCTTCGAGAAGAATCCCATCGACTTTCTGGAAGCCAAGGGCTACAAAGAAGTGAAAAAGGAC
CTGATCATCAAGCTGCCTAAGTACTCCCTGTTCGAGCTGGAAAACGGCCGGAAGAGAATGCTGGCCTCTG
CCGGCGAACTGCAGAAGGGAAACGAACTGGCCCTGCCCTCCAAATATGTGAACTTCCTGTACCTGGCCAG
CCACTATGAGAAGCTGAAGGGCTCCCCCGAGGATAATGAGCAGAAACAGCTGTTTGTGGAACAGCACAAG
CACTACCTGGACGAGATCATCGAGCAGATCAGCGAGTTCTCCAAGAGAGTGATCCTGGCCGACGCTAATC
TGGACAAAGTGCTGTCCGCCTACAACAAGCACCGGGATAAGCCCATCAGAGAGCAGGCCGAGAATATCAT
CCACCTGTTTACCCTGACCAATCTGGGAGCCCCTGCCGCCTTCAAGTACTTTGACACCACCATCGACCGG
AAGAGGTACACCAGCACCAAAGAGGTGCTGGACGCCACCCTGATCCACCAGAGCATCACCGGCCTGTACG
AGACACGGATCGACCTGTCTCAGCTGGGAGGCGACAAGCGTCCTGCTGCTACTAAGAAAGCTGGTCAAGC
TAAGAAAAAGAAAGCTAGAGGCTCTCCCAAGAAAAAGAGAAAGGTTGAAGGCGGAGGCGGTGGCATGGAT
GCTAAGTCACTAACTGCCTGGTCCCGGACACTGGTGACCTTCAAGGATGTATTTGTGGACTTCACCAGGG
AGGAGTGGAAGCTGCTGGACACTGCTCAGCAGATCGTGTACAGAAATGTGATGCTGGAGAACTATAAGAA
CCTGGTTTCCTTGGGTTATCAGCTTACTAAGCCAGATGTGATCCTCCGGTTGGAGAAGGGAGAAGAGCCC
GGCGGAGCTAGCGGCAGCGGCGCCACCAACTTCAGCCTGCTGAAGCAGGCCGGCGACGTGGAGGAGAACC
CCGGCCCCATGGCCAAGCCTTTGTCTCAAGAAGAATCCACCCTCATTGAAAGAGCAACGGCTACAATCAA
CAGCATCCCCATCTCTGAAGACTACAGCGTCGCCAGCGCAGCTCTCTCTAGCGACGGCCGCATCTTCACT
GGTGTCAATGTATATCATTTTACTGGGGGACCTTGTGCAGAACTCGTGGTGCTGGGCACTGCTGCTGCTG
CGGCAGCTGGCAACCTGACTTGTATCGTCGCGATCGGAAATGAGAACAGGGGCATCTTGAGCCCCTGCGG
ACGGTGCCGACAGGTGCTTCTCGATCTGCATCCTGGGATCAAAGCCATAGTGAAGGACAGTGATGGACAG
CCGACGGCAGTTGGGATTCGTGAATTGCTGCCCTCTGGTTATGTGTGGGAGGGCCTGCAGCTGCAGTAGT
AAACGCGTTAAGTCGACAATCAACCTCTGGATTACAAAATTTGTGAAAGATTGACTGGTATTCTTAACTA
TGTTGCTCCTTTTACGCTATGTGGATACGCTGCTTTAATGCCTTTGTATCATGCTATTGCTTCCCGTATG
GCTTTCATTTTCTCCTCCTTGTATAAATCCTGGTTGCTGTCTCTTTATGAGGAGTTGTGGCCCGTTGTCA
GGCAACGTGGCGTGGTGTGCACTGTGTTTGCTGACGCAACCCCCACTGGTTGGGGCATTGCCACCACCTG
TCAGCTCCTTTCCGGGACTTTCGCTTTCCCCCTCCCTATTGCCACGGCGGAACTCATCGCCGCCTGCCTT
GCCCGCTGCTGGACAGGGGCTCGGCTGTTGGGCACTGACAATTCCGTGGTGTTGTCGGGGAAATCATCGT
CCTTTCCTTGGCTGCTCGCCTGTGTTGCCACCTGGATTCTGCGCGGGACGTCCTTCTGCTACGTCCCTTC
GGCCCTCAATCCAGCGGACCTTCCTTCCCGCGGCCTGCTGCCGGCTCTGCGGCCTCTTCCGCGTCTTCGC
CTTCGCCCTCAGACGAGTCGGATCTCCCTTTGGGCCGCCTCCCCGCGTCGACTTTAAGACCAATGACTTA
CAAGGCAGCTGTAGATCTTAGCCACTTTTTAAAAGAAAAGGGGGGACTGGAAGGGCTAATTCACTCCCAA
CGAAGACAAGATCTGCTTTTTGCTTGTACTGGGTCTCTCTGGTTAGACCAGATCTGAGCCTGGGAGCTCT
CTGGCTAACTAGGGAACCCACTGCTTAAGCCTCAATAAAGCTTGCCTTGAGTGCTTCAAGTAGTGTGTGC
CCGTCTGTTGTGTGACTCTGGTAACTAGAGATCCCTCAGACCCTTTTAGTCAGTGTGGAAAATCTCTAGC
AGTACGTATAGTAGTTCATGTCATCTTATTATTCAGTATTTATAACTTGCAAAGAAATGAATATCAGAGA
GTGAGAGGAACTTGTTTATTGCAGCTTATAATGGTTACAAATAAAGCAATAGCATCACAAATTTCACAAA
TAAAGCATTTTTTTCACTGCATTCTAGTTGTGGTTTGTCCAAACTCATCAATGTATCTTATCATGTCTGG
CTCTAGCTATCCCGCCCCTAACTCCGCCCATCCCGCCCCTAACTCCGCCCAGTTCCGCCCATTCTCCGCC
CCATGGCTGACTAATTTTTTTTATTTATGCAGAGGCCGAGGCCGCCTCGGCCTCTGAGCTATTCCAGAAG
TAGTGAGGAGGCTTTTTTGGAGGCCTAGGGACGTACCCAATTCGCCCTATAGTGAGTCGTATTACGCGCG
CTCACTGGCCGTCGTTTTACAACGTCGTGACTGGGAAAACCCTGGCGTTACCCAACTTAATCGCCTTGCA
GCACATCCCCCTTTCGCCAGCTGGCGTAATAGCGAAGAGGCCCGCACCGATCGCCCTTCCCAACAGTTGC
GCAGCCTGAATGGCGAATGGG
[124 nt withheld, positions 7092-7215]
C
[91 nt withheld, positions 7217-7307]
A
[49 nt withheld, positions 7309-7357]
CCTTTGACGTTGGAGTCCACGTTCTTT
[37 nt withheld, positions 7385-7421]
ACCCTATCTCGGTCTATTCTTTTGATTTATAAGGGATTTTGCCGATTTCGGCCTATTGGTTAAAAAATGA
GCTGATTTAACAAAAATTTAACGCGAATTTTAACAAAATATTAACGCTTACAATTTAGGTGGCACTTTTC
GGGGAAATGTGCGCGGAACCCCTATTTGTTTATTTTTCTAAATACATTCAAATATGTATCCGCTCATGAG
ACAATAACCCTGATAAATGCTTCAATAATATTGAAAAAGGAAGAGTATGAGTATTCAACATTTCCGTGTC
GCCCTTATTCCCTTTTTTGCGGCATTTTGCCTTCCTGTTTTTGCTCACCCAGAAACGCTGGTGAAAGTAA
AAGATGCTGAAGATCAGTTGGGTGCACGAGTGGGTTACATCGAACTGGATCTCAACAGCGGTAAGATCCT
TGAGAGTTTTCGCCCCGAAGAACGTTTTCCAATGATGAGCACTTTTAAAGTTCTGCTATGTGGCGCGGTA
TTATCCCGTATTGACGCCGGGCAAGAGCAACTCGGTCGCCGCATACACTATTCTCAGAATGACTTGGTTG
AGTACTCACCAGTCACAGAAAAGCATCTTACGGATGGCATGACAGTAAGAGAATTATGCAGTGCTGCCAT
AACCATGAGTGATAACACTGCGGCCAACTTACTTCTGACAACGATCGGAGGACCGAAGGAGCTAACCGCT
TTTTTGCACAACATGGGGGATCATGTAACTCGCCTTGATCGTTGGGAACCGGAGCTGAATGAAGCCATAC
CAAACGACGAGCGTGACACCACGATGCCTGTAGCAATGGCAACAACGTTGCGCAAACTATTAACTGGCGA
ACTACTTACTCTAGCTTCCCGGCAACAATTAATAGACTGGATGGAGGCGGATAAAGTTGCAGGACCACTT
CTGCGCTCGGCCCTTCCGGCTGGCTGGTTTATTGCTGATAAATCTGGAGCCGGTGAGCGTGGGTCTCGCG
GTATCATTGCAGCACTGGGGCCAGATGGTAAGCCCTCCCGTATCGTAGTTATCTACACGACGGGGAGTCA
GGCAACTATGGATGAACGAAATAGACAGATCGCTGAGATAGGTGCCTCACTGATTAAGCATTGGTAACTG
TCAGACCAAGTTTACTCATATATACTTTAGATTGATTTAAAACTTCATTTTTAATTTAAAAGGATCTAGG
TGAAGATCCTTTTTGATAATCTCATGACCAAAATCCCTTAACGTGAGTTTTCGTTCCACTGAGCGTCAGA
CCCCGTAGAAAAGATCAAAGGATCTTCTTGAGATCCTTTTTTTCTGCGCGTAATCTGCTGCTTGCAAACA
AAAAAACCACCGCTACCAGCGGTGGTTTGTTTGCCGGATCAAGAGCTACCAACTCTTTTTCCGAAGGTAA
CTGGCTTCAGCAGAGCGCAGATACCAAATACTGTTCTTCTAGTGTAGCCGTAGTTAGGCCACCACTTCAA
GAACTCTGTAGCACCGCCTACATACCTCGCTCTGCTAATCCTGTTACCAGTGGCTGCTGCCAGTGGCGAT
AAGTCGTGTCTTACCGGGTTGGACTCAAGACGATAGTTACCGGATAAGGCGCAGCGGTCGGGCTGAACGG
GGGGTTCGTGCACACAGCCCAGCTTGGAGCGAACGACCTACACCGAACTGAGATACCTACAGCGTGAGCT
ATGAGAAAGCGCCACGCTTCCCGAAGGGAGAAAGGCGGACAGGTATCCGGTAAGCGGCAGGGTCGGAACA
GGAGAGCGCACGAGGGAGCTTCCAGGGGGAAACGCCTGGTATCTTTATAGTCCTGTCGGGTTTCGCCACC
TCTGACTTGAGCGTCGATTTTTGTGATGCTCGTCAGGGGGGCGGAGCCTATGGAAAAACGCCAGCAACGC
GGCCTTTTTACGGTTCCTGGCCTTTTGCTGGCCTTTTGCTCACATGTTCTTTCCTGCGTTATCCCCTGAT
TCTGTGGATAACCGTATTACCGCCTTTGAGTGAGCTGATACCGCTCGCCGCAGCCGAACGACCGAGCGCA
GCGAGTCAGTGAGCGAGGAAGCGGAAGAGCGCCCAATACGCAAACCGCCTCTCCCCGCGCGTTGGCCGAT
TCATTAATGCAGCTGGCACGACAGGTTTCCCGACTGGAAAGCGGGCAGTGAGCGCAACGCAATTAATGTG
AGTTAGCTCACTCATTAGGCACCCCAGGCTTTACACTTTATGCTTCCGGCTCGTATGTTGTGTGGAATTG
TGAGCGGATAACAATTTCACACAGGAAACAGCTATGACCATGATTACGCCAAGCGCGCAATTAACCCTCA
CTAAAGGGAACAAAAGCTGGAGCTGCAAGCTTAATGTAGTCTTATGCAATACTCTTGTAGTCTTGCAACA
TGGTAACGATGAGTTAGCAACATGCCTTACAAGGAGAGAAAAAGCACCGTGCATGCCGATTGGTGGAAGT
AAGGTGGTACGATCGTGCCTTATTAGGAAGGCAACAGACGGGTCTGACATGGATTGGACGAACCACTGAA
TTGCCGCATTGCAGAGATATTGTATTTAAGTGCCTAGCTCGATACATAAACGGGTCTCTCTGGTTAGACC
AGATCTGAGCCTGGGAGCTCTCTGGCTAACTAGGGAACCCACTGCTTAAGCCTCAATAAAGCTTGCCTTG
AGTGCTTCAAGTAGTGTGTGCCCGTCTGTTGTGTGACTCTGGTAACTAGAGATCCCTCAGACCCTTTTAG
TCAGTGTGGAAAATCTCTAGCAGTGGCGCCCGAACAGGGACTTGAAAGCGAAAGGGAAACCAGAGGAGCT
CTCTCGACGCAGGACTCGGCTTGCTGAAGCGCGCACGGCAAGAGGCGAGGGGCGGCGACTGGTGAGTACG
CCAAAAATTTTGACTAGCGGAGGCTAGAAGGAGAGAGATGGGTGCGAGAGCGTCAGTATTAAGCGGGGGA
GAATTAGATCGCGATGGGAAAAAATTCGGTTAAGGCCAGGGGGAAAGAAAAAATATAAATTAAAACATAT
AGTATGGGCAAGCAGGGAGCTAGAACGATTCGCAGTTAATCCTGGCCTGTTAGAAACATCAGAAGGCTGT
AGACAAATACTGGGACAGCTACAACCATCCCTTCAGACAGGATCAGAAGAACTTAGATCATTATATAATA
CAGTAGCAACCCTCTATTGTGTGCATCAAAGGATAGAGATAAAAGACACCAAGGAAGCTTTAGACAAGAT
AGAGGAAGAGCAAAACAAAAGTAAGACCACCGCACAGCAAGCGGCCGCTGATCTTCAGACCTGGAGGAGG
AGATATGAGGGACAATTGGAGAAGTGAATTATATAAATATAAAGTAGTAAAAATTGAACCATTAGGAGTA
GCACCCACCAAGGCAAAGAGAAGAGTGGTGCAGAGAGAAAAAAGAGCAGTGGGAATAGGAGCTTTGTTCC
TTGGGTTCTTGGGAGCAGCAGGAAGCACTATGGGCGCAGCGTCAATGACGCTGACGGTACAGGCCAGACA
ATTATTGTCTGGTATAGTGCAGCAGCAGAACAATTTGCTGAGGGCTATTGAGGCGCAACAGCATCTGTTG
CAACTCACAGTCTGGGGCATCAAGCAGCTCCAGGCAAGAATCCTGGCTGTGGAAAGATACCTAAAGGATC
AACAGCTCCTGGGGATTTGGGGTTGCTCTGGAAAACTCATTTGCACCACTGCTGTGCCTTGGAATGCTAG
TTGGAGTAATAAATCTCTGGAACAGATTTGGAATCACACGACCTGGATGGAGTGGGACAGAGAAATTAAC
AATTACACAAGCTTAATACACTCCTTAATTGAAGAATCGCAAAACCAGCAAGAAAAGAATGAACAAGAAT
TATTGGAATTAGATAAATGGGCAAGTTTGTGGAATTGGTTTAACATAACAAATTGGCTGTGGTATATAAA
ATTATTCATAATGATAGTAGGAGGCTTGGTAGGTTTAAGAATAGTTTTTGCTGTACTTTCTATAGTGAAT
AGAGTTAGGCAGGGATATTCACCATTATCGTTTCAGACCCACCTCCCAACCCCGAGGGGAC
